Addgene plasmid #176274: pAAV-SynI-CreOn-FlpOff-EGFP
Purpose: Viral vector for expression of EGFP in cells expressing Cre AND NOT Flp driven by the human Synapsin promoter.
Depositing lab: Martin Riccomagno. Depositing organization: University of California, Riverside. Publication: ExBoX - a simple Boolean exclusion strategy to drive expression in neurons. Ubina T, Vahedi-Hunter T, Agnew-Svoboda W, Wong W, Gupta A, Santhakumar V, Riccomagno MM. J Cell Sci. 2021 Oct 15;134(20). pii: 272538. doi: 10.1242/jcs.257212. Epub 2021 Oct 20. PubMed 34515305.
Backbone
  Vector backbone: pAAV-SynI
  Backbone manufacturer: Vector Builder
  Backbone size w/o insert (bp): 4685
  Total vector size (bp): 5405
  Vector type: Mammalian Expression, AAV, Cre/Lox
Growth in bacteria
  Bacterial resistance: Ampicillin, 100 μg/mL
  Growth temperature: 37°C
  Growth strain: NEB Stable
  Copy number: High Copy
Gene/Insert
  Gene/Insert name: EGFP (alt name: Enhanced Green Fluorescent Protein)
  Species: Synthetic
  Insert size (bp): 720
  Promoter: human Synapsin I
  Cloning method: Unknown
  Sequencing primers: 5′ CGTCGCCGTCCAGCTCGACCAG; 3′ CATAGCGTAAAAGGAGCAACA
Terms and licenses: Academic/Nonprofit Terms; Industry Terms: Not Available to Industry
How to cite: pAAV-SynI-CreOn-FlpOff-EGFP was a gift from Martin Riccomagno (Addgene plasmid # 176274 ; http://n2t.net/addgene:176274 ; RRID:Addgene_176274)
