[The description below was written by a language model from this plasmid's Addgene catalogue record and pLannotate feature annotations shown in this document.]
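Description:
pAAV-SynI-CreOn-FlpOff-EGFP is a 5.4 kb adeno-associated virus transfer plasmid built on a pAAV-SynI backbone. It is designed to express EGFP only in neurons that contain Cre recombinase and lack Flp recombinase. In bacteria it is maintained through a high-copy ColE1/pUC-type origin and selected with ampicillin via the β-lactamase gene. An f1 origin and small remnants of the pBR322 bom and rop regions are also present in the backbone. Two AAV2 inverted terminal repeats flank the expression cassette and define the segment that is packaged into recombinant AAV particles. Gateway attB4, attB1 and attB2 scars around the promoter and payload reflect how the vector was assembled.

Between the ITRs, the human synapsin I promoter provides neuron-restricted transcription, and a WPRE and bovine growth hormone polyadenylation signal downstream enhance transcript stability and processing. The 720 bp EGFP coding sequence sits in reverse orientation relative to the promoter, so it is not expressed in the starting state. It is bracketed by a double-inverted (DIO/FLEx-type) arrangement. This consists of a lox2272 and a loxP site upstream and the same pair in opposite orientation downstream, with short β-globin intron fragments annotated between the lox sites of each pair. Cre inverts the cassette and then excises sites to lock EGFP in the sense orientation ("Cre-On"). Nested inside the lox sites, two minimal FRT sites in the same orientation directly flank EGFP, so Flp deletes the coding sequence irreversibly ("Flp-Off"). The result is a Boolean "Cre AND NOT Flp" reporter for intersectional exclusion labelling of neuronal subpopulations, delivered by virus.
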