Features (pLannotate 1.2.2; 24 found; start..end, strand, type, name):
      1..589     +  rep_origin     ori: high-copy-number ColE1/pMB1/pBR322/pUC origin of replication
    651..791     -  repeat_region  AAV2 ITR: inverted terminal repeat of adeno-associated virus serotype 2 inverted
    798..818     +  protein_bind   attB4: mutant version of attB; core recombination site for the Gateway® BP reaction BP Clonase™
    840..1287    +  promoter       hSyn promoter: human synapsin I promoter; confers neuron-specific expression (Kügler et al., 2003)
   1288..1308    +  protein_bind   attB1: mutant version of attB; core recombination site for the Gateway® BP reaction BP Clonase™
   1318..1351    +  protein_bind   lox2272: Cre-mediated recombination occurs in the 8-bp core sequence (GGATACTT). lox2272 sites are compatible with each other, but incompatible with loxP or loxN sites (Lee and Saito, 1988). Cre recombinase
   1355..1404    -  intron         β-globin intron (fragment): internally truncated intron from human β-globin
   1405..1438    +  protein_bind   loxP: Cre-mediated recombination occurs in the 8-bp core sequence (GCATACAT). Cre recombinase
   1445..1478    +  protein_bind   FRT (minimal): supports FLP-mediated excision but not integration (Turan and Bode, 2011) FLP recombinase from the Saccharomyces cerevisiae 2μ plasmid
   1522..2241    -  CDS            EGFP: the original enhanced GFP (Yang et al., 1996) mammalian codon-optimized
   2284..2317    +  protein_bind   FRT (minimal): supports FLP-mediated excision but not integration (Turan and Bode, 2011) FLP recombinase from the Saccharomyces cerevisiae 2μ plasmid
   2327..2360    -  protein_bind   lox2272: Cre-mediated recombination occurs in the 8-bp core sequence (GGATACTT). lox2272 sites are compatible with each other, but incompatible with loxP or loxN sites (Lee and Saito, 1988). Cre recombinase
   2361..2410    -  intron         β-globin intron (fragment): internally truncated intron from human β-globin
   2411..2444    -  protein_bind   loxP: Cre-mediated recombination occurs in the 8-bp core sequence (GCATACAT). Cre recombinase
   2448..2468    -  protein_bind   attB2: mutant version of attB; core recombination site for the Gateway® BP reaction BP Clonase™
   2479..3067    +  misc_feature   WPRE: woodchuck hepatitis virus posttranscriptional regulatory element
   3103..3214    +  polyA_signal   bGH poly(A) signal: bovine growth hormone polyadenylation signal
   3318..3458    +  repeat_region  AAV2 ITR: inverted terminal repeat of adeno-associated virus serotype 2 inverted
   3463..3514    -  misc_feature   bom (fragment): basis of mobility region from pBR322
   3533..3988    +  rep_origin     f1 ori (sequence partly withheld): f1 bacteriophage origin of replication; arrow indicates direction of (+) strand synthesis
   3989..4038    -  misc_feature   bom (fragment): basis of mobility region from pBR322
   4140..4175    -  CDS            rop (fragment): Rop protein, which maintains plasmids at low copy number; rop
   4270..4374    +  promoter       AmpR promoter: bla
   4375..5235    +  CDS            AmpR: β-lactamase; bla; confers resistance to ampicillin, carbenicillin, and related antibiotics
>Addgene plasmid #176274 | pAAV-SynI-CreOn-FlpOff-EGFP | addgene full sequence | sequence record 350683 | Addgene NGS Result
TTGAGATCCTTTTTTTCTGCGCGTAATCTGCTGCTTGCAAACAAAAAAACCACCGCTACCAGCGGTGGTT
TGTTTGCCGGATCAAGAGCTACCAACTCTTTTTCCGAAGGTAACTGGCTTCAGCAGAGCGCAGATACCAA
ATACTGTTCTTCTAGTGTAGCCGTAGTTAGGCCACCACTTCAAGAACTCTGTAGCACCGCCTACATACCT
CGCTCTGCTAATCCTGTTACCAGTGGCTGCTGCCAGTGGCGATAAGTCGTGTCTTACCGGGTTGGACTCA
AGACGATAGTTACCGGATAAGGCGCAGCGGTCGGGCTGAACGGGGGGTTCGTGCACACAGCCCAGCTTGG
AGCGAACGACCTACACCGAACTGAGATACCTACAGCGTGAGCTATGAGAAAGCGCCACGCTTCCCGAAGG
GAGAAAGGCGGACAGGTATCCGGTAAGCGGCAGGGTCGGAACAGGAGAGCGCACGAGGGAGCTTCCAGGG
GGAAACGCCTGGTATCTTTATAGTCCTGTCGGGTTTCGCCACCTCTGACTTGAGCGTCGATTTTTGTGAT
GCTCGTCAGGGGGGCGGAGCCTATGGAAAAACGCCAGCAACGCGGCCTTTTTACGGTTCCTGGCCTTTTG
CTGGCCTTTTGCTCACATGTCCTGCAGGCAGCTGCGCGCTCGCTCGCTCACTGAGGCCGCCCGGGCAAAG
CCCGGGCGTCGGGCGACCTTTGGTCGCCCGGCCTCAGTGAGCGAGCGAGCGCGCAGAGAGGGAGTGGCCA
ACTCCATCACTAGGGGTTCCTTCTAGACAACTTTGTATAGAAAAGTTGCTGCAGAGGGCCCTGCGTATGA
GTGCAAGTGGGTTTTAGGACCAGGATGAGGCGGGGTGGGGGTGCCTACCTGACGACCGACCCCGACCCAC
TGGACAAGCACCCAACCCCCATTCCCCAAATTGCGCATCCCCTATCAGAGAGGGGGAGGGGAAACAGGAT
GCGGCGAGGCGCGTGCGCACTGCCAGCTTCAGCACCGCGGACAGTGCCTTCGCCCCCGCCTGGCGGCGCG
CGCCACCGCCGCCTCAGCACTGAAGGCGCGCTGACGTCACTCGCCGGTCCCCCGCAAACTCCCCTTCCCG
GCCACCTTGGTCGCGTCCGCGCCGCCGCCGGCCCAGCCGGACCGCACCACGCGAGGCGCGAGATAGGGGG
GCACGGGCGCGACCATCTGCGCTGCGGCGCCGGCGACTCAGCGCTGCCTCAGTCTGCGGTGGGCAGCGGA
GGAGTCGTGTCGTGCCTGAGAGCGCAGCAAGTTTGTACAAAAAAGCAGGCTGCCACCATAACTTCGTATA
GGATACTTTATACGAAGTTATCCGGCAGAATGGTAGCTGGATTGTAGCTGCTATTAGCAATATGAAACCT
CTTAATAACTTCGTATAGCATACATTATACGAAGTTATGGCGCGGAAGTTCCTATTCTCTAGAAAGTATA
GGAACTTCCCTCGAGTACCGGTCACGCGTACGCAAGCGCCTTAGCGGCCGCTTACTTGTACAGCTCGTCC
ATGCCGAGAGTGATCCCGGCGGCGGTCACGAACTCCAGCAGGACCATGTGATCGCGCTTCTCGTTGGGGT
CTTTGCTCAGGGCGGACTGGGTGCTCAGGTAGTGGTTGTCGGGCAGCAGCACGGGGCCGTCGCCGATGGG
GGTGTTCTGCTGGTAGTGGTCGGCGAGCTGCACGCTGCCGTCCTCGATGTTGTGGCGGATCTTGAAGTTC
ACCTTGATGCCGTTCTTCTGCTTGTCGGCCATGATATAGACGTTGTGGCTGTTGTAGTTGTACTCCAGCT
TGTGCCCCAGGATGTTGCCGTCCTCCTTGAAGTCGATGCCCTTCAGCTCGATGCGGTTCACCAGGGTGTC
GCCCTCGAACTTCACCTCGGCGCGGGTCTTGTAGTTGCCGTCGTCCTTGAAGAAGATGGTGCGCTCCTGG
ACGTAGCCTTCGGGCATGGCGGACTTGAAGAAGTCGTGCTGCTTCATGTGGTCGGGGTAGCGGCTGAAGC
ACTGCACGCCGTAGGTCAGGGTGGTCACGAGGGTGGGCCAGGGCACGGGCAGCTTGCCGGTGGTGCAGAT
GAACTTCAGGGTCAGCTTGCCGTAGGTGGCATCGCCCTCGCCCTCGCCGGACACGCTGAACTTGTGGCCG
TTTACGTCGCCGTCCAGCTCGACCAGGATGGGCACCACCCCGGTGAACAGCTCCTCGCCCTTGCTCACCA
TGGTGGCGGATCCTAGGTACCTGAGCTCAACGATAGCACTAGTGAAGTTCCTATTCTCTAGAAAGTATAG
GAACTTCGCTAGCCGGATAACTTCGTATAAAGTATCCTATACGAAGTTATTTGCCTTAACCCAGAAATTA
TCACTGTTATTCTTTAGAATGGTGCAAAGAATAACTTCGTATAATGTATGCTATACGAAGTTATACCCAG
CTTTCTTGTACAAAGTGGGAATTCCGATAATCAACCTCTGGATTACAAAATTTGTGAAAGATTGACTGGT
ATTCTTAACTATGTTGCTCCTTTTACGCTATGTGGATACGCTGCTTTAATGCCTTTGTATCATGCTATTG
CTTCCCGTATGGCTTTCATTTTCTCCTCCTTGTATAAATCCTGGTTGCTGTCTCTTTATGAGGAGTTGTG
GCCCGTTGTCAGGCAACGTGGCGTGGTGTGCACTGTGTTTGCTGACGCAACCCCCACTGGTTGGGGCATT
GCCACCACCTGTCAGCTCCTTTCCGGGACTTTCGCTTTCCCCCTCCCTATTGCCACGGCGGAACTCATCG
CCGCCTGCCTTGCCCGCTGCTGGACAGGGGCTCGGCTGTTGGGCACTGACAATTCCGTGGTGTTGTCGGG
GAAGCTGACGTCCTTTCCATGGCTGCTCGCCTGTGTTGCCACCTGGATTCTGCGCGGGACGTCCTTCTGC
TACGTCCCTTCGGCCCTCAATCCAGCGGACCTTCCTTCCCGCGGCCTGCTGCCGGCTCTGCGGCCTCTTC
CGCGTCTTCGCCTTCGCCCTCAGACGAGTCGGATCTCCCTTTGGGCCGCCTCCCCGCATCGGGAATTCCT
AGAGCTCGCTGATCAGCCTCGACTGTGCCTTCTAGTTGCCAGCCATCTGTTGTTTGCCCCTCCCCCGTGC
CTTCCTTGACCCTGGAAGGTGCCACTCCCACTGTCCTTTCCTAATAAAATGAGGAAATTGCATCGCATTG
TCTGAGTAGGTGTCATTCTATTCTGGGGGGTGGGGTGGGGCAGGACAGCAAGGGGGAGGATTGGGAAGAG
AATAGCAGGCATGCTGGGGAGGGCCGCAGGAACCCCTAGTGATGGAGTTGGCCACTCCCTCTCTGCGCGC
TCGCTCGCTCACTGAGGCCGGGCGACCAAAGGTCGCCCGACGCCCGGGCTTTGCCCGGGCGGCCTCAGTG
AGCGAGCGAGCGCGCAGCTGCCTGCAGGGGCGCCTGATGCGGTATTTTCTCCTTACGCATCTGTGCGGTA
TTTCACACCGCATA
[52 nt withheld, positions 3515-3566]
G
[42 nt withheld, positions 3568-3609]
T
[46 nt withheld, positions 3611-3656]
C
[141 nt withheld, positions 3658-3798]
CCTTTGACGTTGGAGTCCACGTTCTTT
[37 nt withheld, positions 3826-3862]
ACTCTATCTCGGGCTATTCTTTTGATTTATAAGGGATTTTGCCGATTTCGGTCTATTGGTTAAAAAATGA
GCTGATTTAACAAAAATTTAACGCGAATTTTAACAAAATATTAACGTTTACAATTTTATGGTGCACTCTC
AGTACAATCTGCTCTGATGCCGCATAGTTAAGCCAGCCCCGACACCCGCCAACACCCGCTGACGCGCCCT
GACGGGCTTGTCTGCTCCCGGCATCCGCTTACAGACAAGCTGTGACCGTCTCCGGGAGCTGCATGTGTCA
GAGGTTTTCACCGTCATCACCGAAACGCGCGAGACGAAAGGGCCTCGTGATACGCCTATTTTTATAGGTT
AATGTCATGATAATAATGGTTTCTTAGACGTCAGGTGGCACTTTTCGGGGAAATGTGCGCGGAACCCCTA
TTTGTTTATTTTTCTAAATACATTCAAATATGTATCCGCTCATGAGACAATAACCCTGATAAATGCTTCA
ATAATATTGAAAAAGGAAGAGTATGAGTATTCAACATTTCCGTGTCGCCCTTATTCCCTTTTTTGCGGCA
TTTTGCCTTCCTGTTTTTGCTCACCCAGAAACGCTGGTGAAAGTAAAAGATGCTGAAGATCAGTTGGGTG
CACGAGTGGGTTACATCGAACTGGATCTCAACAGCGGTAAGATCCTTGAGAGTTTTCGCCCCGAAGAACG
TTTTCCAATGATGAGCACTTTTAAAGTTCTGCTATGTGGCGCGGTATTATCCCGTATTGACGCCGGGCAA
GAGCAACTCGGTCGCCGCATACACTATTCTCAGAATGACTTGGTTGAGTACTCACCAGTCACAGAAAAGC
ATCTTACGGATGGCATGACAGTAAGAGAATTATGCAGTGCTGCCATAACCATGAGTGATAACACTGCGGC
CAACTTACTTCTGACAACGATCGGAGGACCGAAGGAGCTAACCGCTTTTTTGCACAACATGGGGGATCAT
GTAACTCGCCTTGATCGTTGGGAACCGGAGCTGAATGAAGCCATACCAAACGACGAGCGTGACACCACGA
TGCCTGTAGCAATGGCAACAACGTTGCGCAAACTATTAACTGGCGAACTACTTACTCTAGCTTCCCGGCA
ACAATTAATAGACTGGATGGAGGCGGATAAAGTTGCAGGACCACTTCTGCGCTCGGCCCTTCCGGCTGGC
TGGTTTATTGCTGATAAATCTGGAGCCGGTGAGCGTGGAAGCCGCGGTATCATTGCAGCACTGGGGCCAG
ATGGTAAGCCCTCCCGTATCGTAGTTATCTACACGACGGGGAGTCAGGCAACTATGGATGAACGAAATAG
ACAGATCGCTGAGATAGGTGCCTCACTGATTAAGCATTGGTAACTGTCAGACCAAGTTTACTCATATATA
CTTTAGATTGATTTAAAACTTCATTTTTAATTTAAAAGGATCTAGGTGAAGATCCTTTTTGATAATCTCA
TGACCAAAATCCCTTAACGTGAGTTTTCGTTCCACTGAGCGTCAGACCCCGTAGAAAAGATCAAAGGATC
TTC
